Addgene plasmid #57528: mGeos-M-Homer1-C-18
Purpose: Localization: Membrane Adaptor, Excitation: 503 / 569, Emission: 514 / 581
Depositing lab: Michael Davidson. Depositing organization: Florida State University, Tallahassee.
Backbone
  Vector backbone: mGeos-M-C1
  Backbone size w/o insert (bp): 4750
  Vector type: Mammalian Expression
  Selectable markers: Neomycin (select with G418)
Growth in bacteria
  Bacterial resistance: Kanamycin, 50 μg/mL
  Growth temperature: 37°C
  Growth strain: DH5alpha
  Copy number: High Copy
Gene/Insert
  Gene/Insert name: Homer1 (alt name: NM_031707.1)
  Species: R. norvegicus (rat)
  Entrez Gene: Homer1 (a.k.a. HOMER1F, Vesl-1)
  Promoter: CMV
  Tag / fusion protein: mGeos-M (N terminal on backbone)
  Cloning method: Unknown
  Sequencing primers: 5′ CMV-F; 3′ SV40pA-R
Terms and licenses: Academic/Nonprofit Terms; Industry Terms
Depositor comments: . Excitation = 503 / 569; Emission = 514 / 581
How to cite: mGeos-M-Homer1-C-18 was a gift from Michael Davidson (Addgene plasmid # 57528 ; http://n2t.net/addgene:57528 ; RRID:Addgene_57528)
