[The description below was written by a language model from this plasmid's Addgene catalogue record and pLannotate feature annotations shown in this document.]
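Description:
mGeos-M-Homer1-C-18 is a mammalian expression plasmid built on the mGeos-M-C1 backbone, a C1-style fluorescent-protein fusion vector. It encodes rat Homer1 fused at its N terminus to the photoswitchable green fluorescent protein mGeos-M. The sequenced record is 5,784 nt. In it, the CMV immediate-early enhancer and promoter span the numbering origin of the circular map and drive a single transcript. The mGeos-M coding sequence comes first, followed after a short gap, presumably a linker, by the Homer1 open reading frame. The transcript ends at an SV40 polyadenylation signal. The small "large T antigen" fragment annotated just upstream of that signal is most likely SV40-derived sequence belonging to the polyadenylation region, not an expressed element.

In bacteria the plasmid replicates at high copy from a ColE1/pUC-type origin, and an f1 origin is also present. One NeoR/KanR (Tn5 aminoglycoside phosphotransferase) gene serves both hosts. A bacterial bla-type promoter drives it for kanamycin selection in E. coli, and the SV40 enhancer/early promoter drives it for G418 selection in mammalian cells, with an HSV TK polyadenylation signal downstream. The short ble and bGH poly(A) fragments appear to be partial annotation matches with no functional role.

Homer1 is a postsynaptic density scaffolding protein that links metabotropic glutamate receptors, Shank proteins and intracellular calcium-release channels. The catalogue lists the fusion as a membrane adaptor localization marker. Recorded excitation/emission values are 503/569 and 514/581 nm. The construct is suited to live-cell or super-resolution imaging of Homer1 distribution in transfected mammalian cells, though the record names no specific application.
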