Features (pLannotate 1.2.2; 14 found; start..end, strand, type, name):
      1..204     +  promoter       CMV promoter: human cytomegalovirus (CMV) immediate early promoter
    249..926     +  CDS            mGeos-M: mGeos-M is a photoswitchable green fluorescent protein published in 2012, derived from Lobophyllia hemprichii. It has low acid sensitivity.
    981..2075    +  CDS            Homer1: HOME1_RAT - Also known as Homer, Vesl. Experimental evidence at protein level: Swiss-Prot protein existence level 1. Postsynaptic density scaffolding protein. Binds and cross- links cytoplasmic regions of GRM1, GRM5, ITPR1, DNM3, RYR1, RYR2, SHANK1 and SHANK3. By physically linking GRM1 and GRM5 with ER- associated ITPR1 receptors, it aids the coupling of surface receptors to intracellular calcium release. May also couple GRM1 to PI3 kinase through its interaction with AGAP2. Differentially regulates the functions of the calcium activated channel ryanodine receptors RYR1 and RYR2. Isoform 1 de
   2101..2185    +  CDS            large T antigen (fragment): large T antigen from SV40 (simian virus 40)
   2208..2329    +  polyA_signal   SV40 poly(A) signal: SV40 polyadenylation signal
   2363..2791    -  rep_origin     f1 ori (sequence partly withheld): f1 bacteriophage origin of replication; arrow indicates direction of (+) strand synthesis
   2818..2922    +  promoter       AmpR promoter: bla
   2924..3281    +  promoter       SV40 promoter: SV40 enhancer and early promoter
   3316..4110    +  CDS            NeoR/KanR: aminoglycoside phosphotransferase from Tn5; aph(3')-II (or nptII); confers resistance to neomycin, kanamycin, and G418 (Geneticin®)
   4131..4283    +  CDS            ble (fragment): BLE_KLEPN - Experimental evidence at protein level: Swiss-Prot protein existence level 1. Binding protein with a strong affinity to the bleomycin family of antibiotics. Binds to CL990; an antimitotic-antibiotic compound. From Klebsiella pneumoniae.
   4342..4389    +  polyA_signal   HSV TK poly(A) signal: herpes simplex virus thymidine kinase polyadenylation signal (Cole and Stacy, 1985)
   4480..4496    -  polyA_signal   bGH poly(A) signal (fragment): bovine growth hormone polyadenylation signal
   4718..5306    +  rep_origin     ori: high-copy-number ColE1/pMB1/pBR322/pUC origin of replication
   5481..5784    +  enhancer       CMV enhancer: human cytomegalovirus immediate early enhancer
>Addgene plasmid #57528 | mGeos-M-Homer1-C-18 | addgene full sequence | sequence record 213180 | Addgene NGS Result
GTGATGCGGTTTTGGCAGTACATCAATGGGCGTGGATAGCGGTTTGACTCACGGGGATTTCCAAGTCTCC
ACCCCATTGACGTCAATGGGAGTTTGTTTTGGCACCAAAATCAACGGGACTTTCCAAAATGTCGTAACAA
CTCCGCCCCATTGACGCAAATGGGCGGTAGGCGTGTACGGTGGGAGGTCTATATAAGCAGAGCTGGTTTA
GTGAACCGTCAGATCCGCTAGCGCTACCGGTCGCCACCATGAGTGCGATTAAGCCAGACATGAAGATCAA
ACTCCGTATGGAAGGCAACGTAAACGGGCACCACTTTGTGATCGACGGAGATGGTACAGGCAAGCCTTTT
GAGGGAAAACAGAGTATGGATCTTGAAGTCAAAGAGGGCGGACCTCTGCCTTTTGCCTTTGATATCCTGA
CCACTGCATTCATGTACGGCAACAGGGTATTCGCCAAATATCCAGACAACATACAAGACTATTTTAAGCA
GTCGTTTCCTAAGGGGTATTCGTGGGAACGAAGCTTGACTTTCGAAGACGGGGGCATTTGCATTGCCAGA
AACGACATAACAATGGAAGGGGACACTTTCTATAATAAAGTTCGATTTTATGGTACCAACTTTCCCGCCA
ATGGTCCAGTTATGCAGAAGAAGACGCTGAAATGGGAGCCCTCCACTGAGAAAATGTATGTGCGTGATGG
AGTGCTGACGGGTGATATTCATATGGCTTTGTTGCTTGAAGGAAATGCCCATTACCGATGTGACTTCAGA
ACTACTTACAAAGCTAAGGAGAAGGGTGTCAAGTTACCAGGCTACCACTTTGTGGACCACTGCATTGAGA
TTTTAAGCCATGACAAAGATTACAACAAGGTTAAGCTGTATGAGCATGCTGTTGCTCATTCTGGATTGCC
TGACAATGCCAGACGATCCGGAGGGAGCGGCAGTGGGTCCAGTGGAGGGAGCAGTGGAAGCGGAGGGAGC
GGGGAACAACCTATCTTCAGCACTCGAGCTCATGTCTTCCAGATCGACCCAAACACAAAGAAGAACTGGG
TACCCACCAGCAAGCATGCAGTTACTGTGTCTTATTTCTATGACAGCACAAGGAATGTGTATAGGATAAT
CAGTTTAGACGGCTCAAAGGCAATAATAAATAGCACCATCACTCCAAACATGACATTTACTAAAACATCT
CAAAAGTTTGGCCAATGGGCTGATAGCCGGGCAAACACTGTTTATGGACTGGGATTCTCCTCTGAGCATC
ATCTCTCAAAATTTGCAGAAAAGTTTCAGGAATTTAAAGAAGCTGCTCGGCTGGCAAAGGAGAAGTCGCA
GGAGAAGATGGAACTGACCAGTACCCCTTCACAGGAATCAGCAGGAGGAGATCTTCAGTCTCCTTTAACA
CCAGAAAGTATCAATGGGACAGATGATGAGAGAACACCCGATGTGACACAGAACTCAGAGCCAAGGGCTG
AGCCAGCTCAGAATGCATTGCCATTTTCACATAGTGCCGGGGATCGAACCCAGGGCCTCTCTCATGCTAG
TTCAGCCATCAGCAAACACTGGGAGGCTGAACTAGCCACGCTCAAGGGGAACAATGCCAAGCTCACCGCA
GCGCTGCTGGAGTCCACTGCCAACGTGAAGCAGTGGAAGCAACAGCTGGCTGCCTACCAGGAGGAGGCAG
AGCGGCTGCACAAGCGGGTCACGGAGCTGGAATGTGTTAGTAGTCAAGCAAACGCGGTGCACAGCCACAA
GACAGAGCTGAGTCAGACAGTGCAGGAGCTGGAAGAGACCCTAAAAGTAAAGGAAGAGGAAATAGAAAGA
TTAAAACAAGAAATTGATAACGCCAGAGAACTTCAAGAACAGAGGGACTCTTTGACTCAGAAACTACAGG
AAGTTGAGATTCGAAATAAAGACCTGGAGGGGCAGCTGTCGGAGCTGGAGCAGCGCCTGGAGAAGAGCCA
GAGCGAGCAGGACGCTTTCCGCAGTAACCTGAAGACTCTCCTAGAGATTCTGGACGGGAAAATATTTGAA
CTAACAGAATTGCGGGATAATTTGGCCAAGCTACTAGAATGCAGCTAAGGATCCACCGGATCTAGATAAC
TGATCATAATCAGCCATACCACATTTGTAGAGGTTTTACTTGCTTTAAAAAACCTCCCACACCTCCCCCT
GAACCTGAAACATAAAATGAATGCAATTGTTGTTGTTAACTTGTTTATTGCAGCTTATAATGGTTACAAA
TAAAGCAATAGCATCACAAATTTCACAAATAAAGCATTTTTTTCACTGCATTCTAGTTGTGGTTTGTCCA
AACTCATCAATGTATCTTAACGCGTAAATTGTAAGCGTTAATATTTTGTTAAAATTCGCGTTAAATTTTT
GTTAAATCAGCTCATTTTTTAACCAATAGGCCGAAATCGGCAAAATCCCTTATAAATCAAAAGAATAGAC
CGAGATAGGGT
[37 nt withheld, positions 2462-2498]
AAAGAACGTGGACTCCAACGTCAAAGG
[49 nt withheld, positions 2526-2574]
T
[91 nt withheld, positions 2576-2666]
G
[124 nt withheld, positions 2668-2791]
CAGGTGGCACTTTTCGGGGAAATGTGCGCGGAACCCCTATTTGTTTATTTTTCTAAATACATTCAAATAT
GTATCCGCTCATGAGACAATAACCCTGATAAATGCTTCAATAATATTGAAAAAGGAAGAGTCCTGAGGCG
GAAAGAACCAGCTGTGGAATGTGTGTCAGTTAGGGTGTGGAAAGTCCCCAGGCTCCCCAGCAGGCAGAAG
TATGCAAAGCATGCATCTCAATTAGTCAGCAACCAGGTGTGGAAAGTCCCCAGGCTCCCCAGCAGGCAGA
AGTATGCAAAGCATGCATCTCAATTAGTCAGCAACCATAGTCCCGCCCCTAACTCCGCCCATCCCGCCCC
TAACTCCGCCCAGTTCCGCCCATTCTCCGCCCCATGGCTGACTAATTTTTTTTATTTATGCAGAGGCCGA
GGCCGCCTCGGCCTCTGAGCTATTCCAGAAGTAGTGAGGAGGCTTTTTTGGAGGCCTAGGCTTTTGCAAA
GATCGATCAAGAGACAGGATGAGGATCGTTTCGCATGATTGAACAAGATGGATTGCACGCAGGTTCTCCG
GCCGCTTGGGTGGAGAGGCTATTCGGCTATGACTGGGCACAACAGACAATCGGCTGCTCTGATGCCGCCG
TGTTCCGGCTGTCAGCGCAGGGGCGCCCGGTTCTTTTTGTCAAGACCGACCTGTCCGGTGCCCTGAATGA
ACTGCAAGACGAGGCAGCGCGGCTATCGTGGCTGGCCACGACGGGCGTTCCTTGCGCAGCTGTGCTCGAC
GTTGTCACTGAAGCGGGAAGGGACTGGCTGCTATTGGGCGAAGTGCCGGGGCAGGATCTCCTGTCATCTC
ACCTTGCTCCTGCCGAGAAAGTATCCATCATGGCTGATGCAATGCGGCGGCTGCATACGCTTGATCCGGC
TACCTGCCCATTCGACCACCAAGCGAAACATCGCATCGAGCGAGCACGTACTCGGATGGAAGCCGGTCTT
GTCGATCAGGATGATCTGGACGAAGAGCATCAGGGGCTCGCGCCAGCCGAACTGTTCGCCAGGCTCAAGG
CGAGCATGCCCGACGGCGAGGATCTCGTCGTGACCCATGGCGATGCCTGCTTGCCGAATATCATGGTGGA
AAATGGCCGCTTTTCTGGATTCATCGACTGTGGCCGGCTGGGTGTGGCGGACCGCTATCAGGACATAGCG
TTGGCTACCCGTGATATTGCTGAAGAGCTTGGCGGCGAATGGGCTGACCGCTTCCTCGTGCTTTACGGTA
TCGCCGCTCCCGATTCGCAGCGCATCGCCTTCTATCGCCTTCTTGACGAGTTCTTCTGAGCGGGACTCTG
GGGTTCGAAATGACCGACCAAGCGACGCCCAACCTGCCATCACGAGATTTCGATTCCACCGCCGCCTTCT
ATGAAAGGTTGGGCTTCGGAATCGTTTTCCGGGACGCCGGCTGGATGATCCTCCAGCGCGGGGATCTCAT
GCTGGAGTTCTTCGCCCACCCTAGGGGGAGGCTAACTGAAACACGGAAGGAGACAATACCGGAAGGAACC
CGCGCTATGACGGCAATAAAAAGACAGAATAAAACGCACGGTGTTGGGTCGTTTGTTCATAAACGCGGGG
TTCGGTCCCAGGGCTGGCACTCTGTCGATACCCCACCGAGACCCCATTGGGGCCAATACGCCCGCGTTTC
TTCCTTTTCCCCACCCCACCCCCCAAGTTCGGGTGAAGGCCCAGGGCTCGCAGCCAACGTCGGGGCGGCA
GGCCCTGCCATAGCCTCAGGTTACTCATATATACTTTAGATTGATTTAAAACTTCATTTTTAATTTAAAA
GGATCTAGGTGAAGATCCTTTTTGATAATCTCATGACCAAAATCCCTTAACGTGAGTTTTCGTTCCACTG
AGCGTCAGACCCCGTAGAAAAGATCAAAGGATCTTCTTGAGATCCTTTTTTTCTGCGCGTAATCTGCTGC
TTGCAAACAAAAAAACCACCGCTACCAGCGGTGGTTTGTTTGCCGGATCAAGAGCTACCAACTCTTTTTC
CGAAGGTAACTGGCTTCAGCAGAGCGCAGATACCAAATACTGTTCTTCTAGTGTAGCCGTAGTTAGGCCA
CCACTTCAAGAACTCTGTAGCACCGCCTACATACCTCGCTCTGCTAATCCTGTTACCAGTGGCTGCTGCC
AGTGGCGATAAGTCGTGTCTTACCGGGTTGGACTCAAGACGATAGTTACCGGATAAGGCGCAGCGGTCGG
GCTGAACGGGGGGTTCGTGCACACAGCCCAGCTTGGAGCGAACGACCTACACCGAACTGAGATACCTACA
GCGTGAGCTATGAGAAAGCGCCACGCTTCCCGAAGGGAGAAAGGCGGACAGGTATCCGGTAAGCGGCAGG
GTCGGAACAGGAGAGCGCACGAGGGAGCTTCCAGGGGGAAACGCCTGGTATCTTTATAGTCCTGTCGGGT
TTCGCCACCTCTGACTTGAGCGTCGATTTTTGTGATGCTCGTCAGGGGGGCGGAGCCTATGGAAAAACGC
CAGCAACGCGGCCTTTTTACGGTTCCTGGCCTTTTGCTGGCCTTTTGCTCACATGTTCTTTCCTGCGTTA
TCCCCTGATTCTGTGGATAACCGTATTACCGCCATGCATTAGTTATTAATAGTAATCAATTACGGGGTCA
TTAGTTCATAGCCCATATATGGAGTTCCGCGTTACATAACTTACGGTAAATGGCCCGCCTGGCTGACCGC
CCAACGACCCCCGCCCATTGACGTCAATAATGACGTATGTTCCCATAGTAACGCCAATAGGGACTTTCCA
TTGACGTCAATGGGTGGAGTATTTACGGTAAACTGCCCACTTGGCAGTACATCAAGTGTATCATATGCCA
AGTACGCCCCCTATTGACGTCAATGACGGTAAATGGCCCGCCTGGCATTATGCCCAGTACATGACCTTAT
GGGACTTTCCTACTTGGCAGTACATCTACGTATTAGTCATCGCTATTACCATG
