>Addgene plasmid #57528 | mGeos-M-Homer1-C-18 | depositor partial sequence | sequence record 88670 | insert sequence
GACGTCAGATCCGCTAGCGCTACCGGTCGCCACCATGAGTGCGATTAAGCCAGACATGAAGATCAAACTC
CGTATGGAAGGCAACGTAAACGGGCACCACTTTGTGATCGACGGAGATGGTACAGGCAAGCCTTTTGAGG
GAAAACAGAGTATGGATCTTGAAGTCAAAGAGGGCGGACCTCTGCCTTTTGCCTTTGATATCCTGACCAC
TGCATTCATGTACGGCAACAGGGTATTCGCCAAATATCCAGACAACATACAAGACTATTTTAAGCAGTCG
TTTCCTAAGGGGTATTCGTGGGAACGAAGCTTGACTTTCGAAGACGGGGGCATTTGCATTGCCAGAAACG
ACATAACAATGGAAGGGGACACTTTCTATAATAAAGTTCGATTTTATGGTACCAACTTTCCCGCCAATGG
TCCAGTTATGCAGAAGAAGACGCTGAAATGGGAGCCCTCCACTGAGAAAATGTATGTGCGTGATGGAGTG
CTGACGGGTGATATTCATATGGCTTTGTTGCTTGAAGGAAATGCCCATTACCGATGTGACTTCAGAACTA
CTTACAAAGCTAAGGAGAAGGGTGTCAAGTTACCAGGCTACCACTTTGTGGACCACTGCATTGAGATTTT
AAGCCATGACAAAGATTACAACAAGGTTAAGCTGTATGAGCATGCTGTTGCTCATTCTGGATTGCCTGAC
AATGCCAGACGATCCGGAGGGAGCGGCAGTGGGTCCAGTGGAGGGAGCAGTGGAAGCGGAGGGAGCGGGG
AACAACCTATCTTCAGCACTCGAGCTCATGTCTTCCAGATCGACCCAAACACAAAGAAGAACTGGGTACC
CACCAGCAAGCATGCAGTTACTGTGTCTTATTTCTATGACAGCACAAGGAATGTGTATAGGATAATCAGT
TTAGACGGCTCAAAGGCAATAATAAATAGCACCATCACTCCAAACATGACATTTACTAAAACATCTCAAA
AGTTTGGCCAATGGGCTGATAGCCGGGCAAACACTGTTTATGGACTGGGATTCTCCTCTGAGCATCATCT
CTCAAAATTTGCAGAAAAGTTTCAGGAATTTAAAGAAGCTGCTCGGCTGGCAAAGGAGAAGTCGCAGGAG
AAGATGGAACTGACCAGTACCCCTTCACAGGAATCAGCAGGAGGAGATCTTCAGTCTCCTTTAACACCAG
AAAGTATCAATGGGACAGATGATGAGAGAACACCCGATGTGACACAGAACTCAGAGCCAAGGGCTGAGCC
AGCTCAGAATGCATTGCCATTTTCACATAGTGCCGGGGATCGAACCCAGGGCCTCTCTCATGCTAGTTCA
GCCATCAGCAAACACTGGGAGGCTGAACTAGCCACGCTCAAGGGGAACAATGCCAAGCTCACCGCAGCGC
TGCTGGAGTCCACTGCCAACGTGAAGCAGTGGAAGCAACAGCTGGCTGCCTACCAGGAGGAGGCAGAGCG
GCTGCACAAGCGGGTCACGGAGCTGGAATGTGTTAGTAGTCAAGCAAACGCGGTGCACAGCCACAAGACA
GAGCTGAGTCAGACAGTGCAGGAGCTGGAAGAGACCCTAAAAGTAAAGGAAGAGGAAATAGAAAGATTAA
AACAAGAAATTGATAACGCCAGAGAACTTCAAGAACAGAGGGACTCTTTGACTCAGAAACTACAGGAAGT
TGAGATTCGAAATAAAGACCTGGAGGGGCAGCTGTCGGAGCTGGAGCAGCGCCTGGAGAAGAGCCAGAGC
GAGCAGGACGCTTTCCGCAGTAACCTGAAGACTCTCCTAGAGATTCTGGACGGGAAAATATTTGAACTAA
CAGAATTGCGGGATAATTTGGCCAAGCTACTAGAATGCAGCTAAGGATCCACCGGATCTAGATAACTGAT
CATAATCAGCCATACCACATTGTAGAA
